Addgene plasmid #169072: GFP-Rab9aQ66L
Purpose: Express human constitutively active form of Rab9a(Q66L) in mammalian cells
Depositing lab: Gia Voeltz. Publication: Reticulon-3 Promotes Endosome Maturation at ER Membrane Contact Sites. Wu H, Voeltz GK. Dev Cell. 2021 Jan 11;56(1):52-66.e7. doi: 10.1016/j.devcel.2020.12.014. PubMed 33434526.
Backbone
  Vector backbone: pAcGFP1-C1
  Backbone manufacturer: Clontech
  Backbone size w/o insert (bp): 4700
  Total vector size (bp): 5298
  Vector type: Mammalian Expression
  Selectable markers: Neomycin (select with G418)
Growth in bacteria
  Bacterial resistance: Kanamycin, 50 μg/mL
  Growth temperature: 37°C
  Growth strain: DH5alpha
  Copy number: High Copy
Gene/Insert
  Gene/Insert name: Rab9a
  Species: H. sapiens (human)
  Insert size (bp): 610
  Mutation: Q66L
  GenBank ID: NM_004251.5
  Entrez Gene: RAB9A (a.k.a. RAB9)
  Promoter: CMV
  Tag / fusion protein: acGFP1 (N terminal on backbone)
  Cloning method: Ligation Independent Cloning
  Sequencing primers: 5′ CGCAAATGGGCGGTAGGCGTG; 3′ CAAATGTGGTATGGCTGATT
Terms and licenses: Academic/Nonprofit Terms; Industry Terms: Not Available to Industry
How to cite: GFP-Rab9aQ66L was a gift from Gia Voeltz (Addgene plasmid # 169072 ; http://n2t.net/addgene:169072 ; RRID:Addgene_169072)
