[The description below was written by a language model from this plasmid's Addgene catalogue record and pLannotate feature annotations shown in this document.]
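Description:
GFP-Rab9aQ66L is a mammalian expression plasmid of about 5.3 kb built on the Clontech pAcGFP1-C1 backbone. It produces human RAB9A carrying the Q66L substitution as a fusion to the C terminus of AcGFP1, a constitutively fluorescent green protein derived from Aequorea coerulescens. The fusion is driven by the human cytomegalovirus immediate early enhancer and promoter. The AcGFP1 coding sequence is followed by a short remnant of the multiple cloning site that serves as a linker, then the roughly 600 bp RAB9A open reading frame, which was inserted by ligation-independent cloning. An SV40 polyadenylation signal terminates the transcript; the short large T antigen fragment annotated just upstream of it is most likely residual SV40 sequence in that region rather than a functional element.

The plasmid is maintained in E. coli at high copy through a ColE1/pUC-type origin, and it also carries an f1 origin for single-stranded DNA production. A single Tn5 aminoglycoside phosphotransferase gene (NeoR/KanR) provides both selections. A bacterial bla-type promoter expresses it for kanamycin resistance in bacteria, while the SV40 enhancer/early promoter and an HSV TK polyadenylation signal allow G418 selection of stably transfected mammalian cells. The small ble and bGH poly(A) fragments in the annotation appear to be incidental backbone matches.

RAB9A is a small GTPase involved in transport between endosomes and the trans-Golgi network. The record describes the Q66L form as constitutively active, so the construct lets researchers visualise and test the effects of active Rab9a in live or fixed mammalian cells. The associated study concerns endosome maturation at ER membrane contact sites.
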