Features (pLannotate 1.2.2; 15 found; start..end, strand, type, name):
     61..364     +  enhancer       CMV enhancer: human cytomegalovirus immediate early enhancer
    365..568     +  promoter       CMV promoter: human cytomegalovirus (CMV) immediate early promoter
    613..1329    +  CDS            AcGFP1: AcGFP1 is a basic (constitutively fluorescent) green fluorescent protein, derived from Aequorea coerulescens.
   1330..1350    +  misc_feature   MCS (fragment): multiple cloning site
   1351..1953    +  CDS            RAB9A: RAB9A_HUMAN - Also known as RAB9. Experimental evidence at protein level: Swiss-Prot protein existence level 1. Involved in the transport of proteins between the endosomes and the trans Golgi network. Involved in the recruitment of SGSM2 to melanosomes and is required for the proper trafficking of melanogenic enzymes TYR, TYRP1 and DCT/TYRP2 to melanosomes in melanocytes. From Homo sapiens (Human).
   1979..2063    +  CDS            large T antigen (fragment): large T antigen from SV40 (simian virus 40)
   2086..2207    +  polyA_signal   SV40 poly(A) signal: SV40 polyadenylation signal
   2241..2669    -  rep_origin     f1 ori (sequence partly withheld): f1 bacteriophage origin of replication; arrow indicates direction of (+) strand synthesis
   2696..2800    +  promoter       AmpR promoter: bla
   2802..3159    +  promoter       SV40 promoter: SV40 enhancer and early promoter
   3194..3988    +  CDS            NeoR/KanR: aminoglycoside phosphotransferase from Tn5; aph(3')-II (or nptII); confers resistance to neomycin, kanamycin, and G418 (Geneticin®)
   4009..4161    +  CDS            ble (fragment): BLE_KLEPN - Experimental evidence at protein level: Swiss-Prot protein existence level 1. Binding protein with a strong affinity to the bleomycin family of antibiotics. Binds to CL990; an antimitotic-antibiotic compound. From Klebsiella pneumoniae.
   4220..4267    +  polyA_signal   HSV TK poly(A) signal: herpes simplex virus thymidine kinase polyadenylation signal (Cole and Stacy, 1985)
   4358..4374    -  polyA_signal   bGH poly(A) signal (fragment): bovine growth hormone polyadenylation signal
   4596..5184    +  rep_origin     ori: high-copy-number ColE1/pMB1/pBR322/pUC origin of replication
>Addgene plasmid #169072 | GFP-Rab9aQ66L | addgene full sequence | sequence record 338230 | Addgene NGS Result
TAGTTATTAATAGTAATCAATTACGGGGTCATTAGTTCATAGCCCATATATGGAGTTCCGCGTTACATAA
CTTACGGTAAATGGCCCGCCTGGCTGACCGCCCAACGACCCCCGCCCATTGACGTCAATAATGACGTATG
TTCCCATAGTAACGCCAATAGGGACTTTCCATTGACGTCAATGGGTGGAGTATTTACGGTAAACTGCCCA
CTTGGCAGTACATCAAGTGTATCATATGCCAAGTACGCCCCCTATTGACGTCAATGACGGTAAATGGCCC
GCCTGGCATTATGCCCAGTACATGACCTTATGGGACTTTCCTACTTGGCAGTACATCTACGTATTAGTCA
TCGCTATTACCATGGTGATGCGGTTTTGGCAGTACATCAATGGGCGTGGATAGCGGTTTGACTCACGGGG
ATTTCCAAGTCTCCACCCCATTGACGTCAATGGGAGTTTGTTTTGGCACCAAAATCAACGGGACTTTCCA
AAATGTCGTAACAACTCCGCCCCATTGACGCAAATGGGCGGTAGGCGTGTACGGTGGGAGGTCTATATAA
GCAGAGCTGGTTTAGTGAACCGTCAGATCCGCTAGCGCTACCGGTCGCCACCATGGTGAGCAAGGGCGCC
GAGCTGTTCACCGGCATCGTGCCCATCCTGATCGAGCTGAATGGCGATGTGAATGGCCACAAGTTCAGCG
TGAGCGGCGAGGGCGAGGGCGATGCCACCTACGGCAAGCTGACCCTGAAGTTCATCTGCACCACCGGCAA
GCTGCCTGTGCCCTGGCCCACCCTGGTGACCACCCTGAGCTACGGCGTGCAGTGCTTCTCACGCTACCCC
GATCACATGAAGCAGCACGACTTCTTCAAGAGCGCCATGCCTGAGGGCTACATCCAGGAGCGCACCATCT
TCTTCGAGGATGACGGCAACTACAAGTCGCGCGCCGAGGTGAAGTTCGAGGGCGATACCCTGGTGAATCG
CATCGAGCTGACCGGCACCGATTTCAAGGAGGATGGCAACATCCTGGGCAATAAGATGGAGTACAACTAC
AACGCCCACAATGTGTACATCATGACCGACAAGGCCAAGAATGGCATCAAGGTGAACTTCAAGATCCGCC
ACAACATCGAGGATGGCAGCGTGCAGCTGGCCGACCACTACCAGCAGAATACCCCCATCGGCGATGGCCC
TGTGCTGCTGCCCGATAACCACTACCTGTCCACCCAGAGCGCCCTGTCCAAGGACCCCAACGAGAAGCGC
GATCACATGATCTACTTCGGCTTCGTGACCGCCGCCGCCATCACCCACGGCATGGATGAGCTGTACAAGT
CCGGACTCAGATCTCGAGCTATGGCAGGAAAATCATCACTTTTTAAAGTAATTCTCCTTGGAGATGGTGG
AGTTGGGAAGAGTTCACTTATGAACAGATATGTAACTAATAAGTTTGATACCCAGCTCTTCCATACAATA
GGTGTGGAATTTTTAAATAAAGATTTGGAAGTGGATGGACATTTTGTTACCATGCAGATTTGGGACACGG
CAGGTCTGGAGCGATTCCGAAGCCTGAGGACACCATTTTACAGAGGTTCTGACTGCTGCCTGCTTACTTT
TAGTGTCGATGATTCACAAAGCTTCCAGAACTTAAGTAACTGGAAGAAAGAATTCATATATTATGCAGAT
GTGAAAGAGCCTGAGAGCTTTCCTTTTGTGATTCTGGGTAACAAGATTGACATAAGCGAACGGCAGGTGT
CTACAGAAGAAGCCCAAGCTTGGTGCAGGGACAACGGCGACTATCCTTATTTTGAAACAAGTGCAAAAGA
TGCCACAAATGTGGCAGCAGCCTTTGAGGAAGCGGTTCGAAGAGTTCTTGCTACCGAGGATAGGTCAGAT
CATTTGATTCAGACAGACACAGTCAATCTTCACCGAAAGCCCAAGCCTAGCTCATCTTGCTGTTGAGGAT
CCACCGGATCTAGATAACTGATCATAATCAGCCATACCACATTTGTAGAGGTTTTACTTGCTTTAAAAAA
CCTCCCACACCTCCCCCTGAACCTGAAACATAAAATGAATGCAATTGTTGTTGTTAACTTGTTTATTGCA
GCTTATAATGGTTACAAATAAAGCAATAGCATCACAAATTTCACAAATAAAGCATTTTTTTCACTGCATT
CTAGTTGTGGTTTGTCCAAACTCATCAATGTATCTTAACGCGTAAATTGTAAGCGTTAATATTTTGTTAA
AATTCGCGTTAAATTTTTGTTAAATCAGCTCATTTTTTAACCAATAGGCCGAAATCGGCAAAATCCCTTA
TAAATCAAAAGAATAGACCGAGATAGGGT
[37 nt withheld, positions 2340-2376]
AAAGAACGTGGACTCCAACGTCAAAGG
[49 nt withheld, positions 2404-2452]
T
[91 nt withheld, positions 2454-2544]
G
[124 nt withheld, positions 2546-2669]
CAGGTGGCACTTTTCGGGGAAATGTGCGCGGAACCCCTATTTGTTTATTTTTCTAAATACATTCAAATAT
GTATCCGCTCATGAGACAATAACCCTGATAAATGCTTCAATAATATTGAAAAAGGAAGAGTCCTGAGGCG
GAAAGAACCAGCTGTGGAATGTGTGTCAGTTAGGGTGTGGAAAGTCCCCAGGCTCCCCAGCAGGCAGAAG
TATGCAAAGCATGCATCTCAATTAGTCAGCAACCAGGTGTGGAAAGTCCCCAGGCTCCCCAGCAGGCAGA
AGTATGCAAAGCATGCATCTCAATTAGTCAGCAACCATAGTCCCGCCCCTAACTCCGCCCATCCCGCCCC
TAACTCCGCCCAGTTCCGCCCATTCTCCGCCCCATGGCTGACTAATTTTTTTTATTTATGCAGAGGCCGA
GGCCGCCTCGGCCTCTGAGCTATTCCAGAAGTAGTGAGGAGGCTTTTTTGGAGGCCTAGGCTTTTGCAAA
GATCGATCAAGAGACAGGATGAGGATCGTTTCGCATGATTGAACAAGATGGATTGCACGCAGGTTCTCCG
GCCGCTTGGGTGGAGAGGCTATTCGGCTATGACTGGGCACAACAGACAATCGGCTGCTCTGATGCCGCCG
TGTTCCGGCTGTCAGCGCAGGGGCGCCCGGTTCTTTTTGTCAAGACCGACCTGTCCGGTGCCCTGAATGA
ACTGCAAGACGAGGCAGCGCGGCTATCGTGGCTGGCCACGACGGGCGTTCCTTGCGCAGCTGTGCTCGAC
GTTGTCACTGAAGCGGGAAGGGACTGGCTGCTATTGGGCGAAGTGCCGGGGCAGGATCTCCTGTCATCTC
ACCTTGCTCCTGCCGAGAAAGTATCCATCATGGCTGATGCAATGCGGCGGCTGCATACGCTTGATCCGGC
TACCTGCCCATTCGACCACCAAGCGAAACATCGCATCGAGCGAGCACGTACTCGGATGGAAGCCGGTCTT
GTCGATCAGGATGATCTGGACGAAGAGCATCAGGGGCTCGCGCCAGCCGAACTGTTCGCCAGGCTCAAGG
CGAGCATGCCCGACGGCGAGGATCTCGTCGTGACCCATGGCGATGCCTGCTTGCCGAATATCATGGTGGA
AAATGGCCGCTTTTCTGGATTCATCGACTGTGGCCGGCTGGGTGTGGCGGACCGCTATCAGGACATAGCG
TTGGCTACCCGTGATATTGCTGAAGAGCTTGGCGGCGAATGGGCTGACCGCTTCCTCGTGCTTTACGGTA
TCGCCGCTCCCGATTCGCAGCGCATCGCCTTCTATCGCCTTCTTGACGAGTTCTTCTGAGCGGGACTCTG
GGGTTCGAAATGACCGACCAAGCGACGCCCAACCTGCCATCACGAGATTTCGATTCCACCGCCGCCTTCT
ATGAAAGGTTGGGCTTCGGAATCGTTTTCCGGGACGCCGGCTGGATGATCCTCCAGCGCGGGGATCTCAT
GCTGGAGTTCTTCGCCCACCCTAGGGGGAGGCTAACTGAAACACGGAAGGAGACAATACCGGAAGGAACC
CGCGCTATGACGGCAATAAAAAGACAGAATAAAACGCACGGTGTTGGGTCGTTTGTTCATAAACGCGGGG
TTCGGTCCCAGGGCTGGCACTCTGTCGATACCCCACCGAGACCCCATTGGGGCCAATACGCCCGCGTTTC
TTCCTTTTCCCCACCCCACCCCCCAAGTTCGGGTGAAGGCCCAGGGCTCGCAGCCAACGTCGGGGCGGCA
GGCCCTGCCATAGCCTCAGGTTACTCATATATACTTTAGATTGATTTAAAACTTCATTTTTAATTTAAAA
GGATCTAGGTGAAGATCCTTTTTGATAATCTCATGACCAAAATCCCTTAACGTGAGTTTTCGTTCCACTG
AGCGTCAGACCCCGTAGAAAAGATCAAAGGATCTTCTTGAGATCCTTTTTTTCTGCGCGTAATCTGCTGC
TTGCAAACAAAAAAACCACCGCTACCAGCGGTGGTTTGTTTGCCGGATCAAGAGCTACCAACTCTTTTTC
CGAAGGTAACTGGCTTCAGCAGAGCGCAGATACCAAATACTGTTCTTCTAGTGTAGCCGTAGTTAGGCCA
CCACTTCAAGAACTCTGTAGCACCGCCTACATACCTCGCTCTGCTAATCCTGTTACCAGTGGCTGCTGCC
AGTGGCGATAAGTCGTGTCTTACCGGGTTGGACTCAAGACGATAGTTACCGGATAAGGCGCAGCGGTCGG
GCTGAACGGGGGGTTCGTGCACACAGCCCAGCTTGGAGCGAACGACCTACACCGAACTGAGATACCTACA
GCGTGAGCTATGAGAAAGCGCCACGCTTCCCGAAGGGAGAAAGGCGGACAGGTATCCGGTAAGCGGCAGG
GTCGGAACAGGAGAGCGCACGAGGGAGCTTCCAGGGGGAAACGCCTGGTATCTTTATAGTCCTGTCGGGT
TTCGCCACCTCTGACTTGAGCGTCGATTTTTGTGATGCTCGTCAGGGGGGCGGAGCCTATGGAAAAACGC
CAGCAACGCGGCCTTTTTACGGTTCCTGGCCTTTTGCTGGCCTTTTGCTCACATGTTCTTTCCTGCGTTA
TCCCCTGATTCTGTGGATAACCGTATTACCGCCATGCAT
